Addgene plasmid #47577: pGEX-4T-1 3xHA-MKK4-EE
Purpose: Bacterial expression plasmid for GST-3xHA-tagged constitutively active MKK4
Depositing lab: Kevin Janes. Depositing organization: University of Virginia. Publication: A high-throughput assay for phosphoprotein-specific phosphatase activity in cellular extracts. Bose AK, Janes KA. Mol Cell Proteomics. 2013 Mar;12(3):797-806. doi: 10.1074/mcp.O112.024059. Epub 2012 Dec 11. PubMed 23233447.
Backbone
  Vector backbone: pGEX-4T-1
  Backbone manufacturer: Amersham
  Backbone size w/o insert (bp): 5062
  Total vector size (bp): 6154
  Modifications to backbone: 3xHA tag inserted at BamHI site of pGEX-4T-1, regenerating the BamHI site downstream of 3xFlag, with a unique HindIII site added between the BamHI and EcoRI sites of pGEX-4T-1.
  Vector type: Bacterial Expression
Growth in bacteria
  Bacterial resistance: Ampicillin, 100 μg/mL
  Growth temperature: 37°C
  Growth strain: BL21
  Copy number: Low Copy
Gene/Insert
  Gene/Insert name: MKK4-EE (alt names: MAP2K4; MEK4)
  Species: H. sapiens (human)
  Insert size (bp): 1092
  Mutation: Lacks the first 36 residues of the RefSeq protein. Ser257 to Glu, Thr261 to Glu
  GenBank ID: NM_003010
  Entrez Gene: MAP2K4 (a.k.a. JNKK, JNKK1, MAPKK4, MEK4, MKK4, PRKMK4, SAPKK-1, SAPKK1, SEK1, SERK1, SKK1)
  Tag / fusion protein: GST (N terminal on backbone); 3xHA (N terminal on backbone)
  Cloning method: Restriction Enzyme; 5′ cloning site BamHI (not destroyed); 3′ cloning site SalI (not destroyed)
  Sequencing primers: 5′ pGEX 5'; 3′ pGEX 3'
Resource information
  A portion of this plasmid was derived from a plasmid made by: Addgene plasmid #14813.
Terms and licenses: Academic/Nonprofit Terms; Industry Terms: Not Available to Industry
How to cite: pGEX-4T-1 3xHA-MKK4-EE was a gift from Kevin Janes (Addgene plasmid # 47577 ; http://n2t.net/addgene:47577 ; RRID:Addgene_47577)
