[The description below was written by a language model from this plasmid's Addgene catalogue record.]
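Description:
pGEX-4T-1 3xHA-MKK4-EE is a bacterial expression plasmid of about 6.2 kb built on the commercial pGEX-4T-1 backbone, designed to produce a constitutively active form of human MKK4 (MAP2K4, also known as MEK4, SEK1 or JNKK1) as a GST fusion protein in E. coli. It is selected with ampicillin, is listed as low copy, and is recorded as being grown in BL21, a strain commonly used for recombinant protein production. No feature table accompanies the record, so the promoter and origin are not explicitly stated. pGEX-series vectors generally drive GST fusions from an IPTG-inducible tac promoter, carry lacI, and encode a thrombin cleavage site after GST in the 4T variants.

The backbone was modified by inserting a 3xHA tag at the BamHI site, regenerating BamHI downstream of the tag and adding a unique HindIII site between BamHI and EcoRI. The modification note refers to "3xFlag" at one point, but the plasmid name, purpose and tag fields all indicate 3xHA. The 1,092 bp MKK4 insert sits between BamHI and SalI, both retained, giving an N-terminal GST-3xHA-MKK4 arrangement. The coding sequence lacks the first 36 residues of the RefSeq protein and carries Ser257Glu and Thr261Glu substitutions. These place acidic, phosphomimetic residues at the activation-loop sites, making the kinase active without upstream phosphorylation. Part of the construct derives from an earlier deposited plasmid.

GST allows glutathione-affinity purification, and the HA epitopes allow detection or capture. The associated publication describes a high-throughput assay for phosphoprotein-specific phosphatase activity in cell extracts, which suggests the purified active kinase serves as a reagent in that assay, although the record does not state its exact role.
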