>Addgene plasmid #47577 | pGEX-4T-1 3xHA-MKK4-EE | addgene partial sequence | sequence record 69711 | pGEX5
GCGTGGATCTATGTACCCATACGATGTTCCAGATTACGCTTACCCATACGATGTTCCAGATTACGCTTAC
CCATACGATGTTCCAGATTACGCTGGATCCATGCAGGGTAAACGCAAAGCACTGAAGTTGAATTTTGCAA
ATCCACCTTTCAAATCTACAGCAAGGTTTACTCTGAATCCCAATCCTACAGGAGTTCAAAACCCACACAT
AGAGAGACTGAGAACACACAGCATTGAGTCATCAGGAAAACTGAAGATCTCCCCTGAACAACACTGGGAT
TTCACTGCAGAGGACTTGAAAGACCTTGGAGAAATTGGACGAGGAGCTTATGGTTCTGTCAACAAAATGG
TCCACAAACCAAGTGGGCAAATAATGGCAGTTAAAAGAATTCGGTCAACAGTGGATGAAAAAGAACAAAA
ACAACTTCTTATGGATTTGGATGTAGTAATGCGGAGTAGTGATTGCCCATACATTGTTCAGTTTTATGGT
GCACTCTTCAGAGAGGGTGACTGTTGGATCTGTATGGAACTCATGTCTACCTCGTTTGATAAGTTTTACA
AATATGTATATAGTGTATTAGATGATGTTATTCCAGAAGAAATTTTAGGCAAAATCACTTTAGCAACTGT
GAAAGCACTAAACCACTTAAAAGAAAACTTGAAAATTATTCACAGAGATATCAAACCTTCCAATATTCTT
CTGGACAGAAGTGGAAATATCAAGCTCTGTGACTTCGGCATCAGTGGACAGCTTGTAGACGAGATTGCCA
AGGAAAGAGATGCTGGCTGTAGGCCATACATGGCACCTGAAAGAATAGACCCAAGCGCATCACGACAAGG
ATATGATGTCCGCTCTGATGTCTGGAGTTTGGGGATCACATTGTATGAGTTGGCCACAGGCCGATTTCCT
TATCCAAAGTGGAATA
